Addgene plasmid #223094: pCMV-T7-SpCas9(LWRYEK)-P2A-EGFP (RAS2986)
Purpose: pCMV and pT7 Human expression plasmid for SpCas9 enzyme with LWRYEK amino acids at positions 1135,1136,1218,1219,1335,T1337 with C-term BPNLS-P2A-EGFP
Depositing lab: Benjamin Kleinstiver. Depositing organization: Massachusetts General Hospital. Publication: Custom CRISPR-Cas9 PAM variants via scalable engineering and machine learning. Silverstein RA, Kim N, Kroell AS, Walton RT, Delano J, Butcher RM, Pacesa M, Smith BK, Christie KA, Ha LL, Meis RJ, Clark AB, Spinner AD, Lazzarotto CR, Li Y, Matsubara A, Urbina EO, Dahl GA, Correia BE, Marks DS, Tsai SQ, Pinello L, De Ravin SS, Liu Q, Kleinstiver BP. Nature. 2025 Apr 22. doi: 10.1038/s41586-025-09021-y. PubMed 40262634.
Backbone
  Vector backbone: pCMV-T7-SpCas9-P2A-EGFP (RTW3027)
  Backbone manufacturer: Benjamin Kleinstiver, Addgene plasmid #139987
  Vector type: Mammalian Expression, CRISPR
Growth in bacteria
  Bacterial resistance: Ampicillin, 100 μg/mL
  Growth temperature: 37°C
  Growth strain: DH5alpha
  Copy number: High Copy
Gene/Insert
  Gene/Insert name: human codon optimized nuclease SpCas9(LWRYEK)-P2A-EGFP (alt names: RAS2986; SpCas9(LWRYEK))
  Species: Synthetic
  Mutation: SpCas9(LWRYEK)=D1135L, S1136W, G1218R, E1219Y, R1335E, T1337K
  Promoter: CMV and T7
  Tag / fusion protein: BPNLS-3xFLAG-P2A-EGFP (C terminal on insert)
  Cloning method: Gibson Cloning
  Sequencing primers: 5′ oBK6928-CCAAGTCTCCACCCCATTGACG; 3′ oBK219-GGGAGTGGCACCTTCCAGGGTC
Terms and licenses: Academic/Nonprofit Terms; Industry Terms: Not Available to Industry
How to cite: pCMV-T7-SpCas9(LWRYEK)-P2A-EGFP (RAS2986) was a gift from Benjamin Kleinstiver (Addgene plasmid # 223094 ; http://n2t.net/addgene:223094 ; RRID:Addgene_223094)
