[The description below was written by a language model from this plasmid's Addgene catalogue record and pLannotate feature annotations shown in this document.]
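Description:
pCMV-T7-SpCas9(LWRYEK)-P2A-EGFP (RAS2986) is an 8,451-nt mammalian expression and CRISPR plasmid derived from the pCMV-T7-SpCas9-P2A-EGFP backbone. It is maintained in E. coli through a high-copy ColE1/pUC-type origin and selected with ampicillin via the β-lactamase gene and its native promoter. Short remnants of other bacterial vector elements (lac promoter/operator, CAP site, and fragments of lacI, bom, an MCS and the SV40 promoter) are annotated near the backbone junctions and appear to be leftover vector sequence rather than functional parts of the design.

The payload is a human codon-optimized Streptococcus pyogenes Cas9 nuclease carrying six substitutions, D1135L, S1136W, G1218R, E1219Y, R1335E and T1337K. The associated publication concerns engineering of custom Cas9 PAM variants, but the record does not state which PAM this variant prefers. The annotation software splits the Cas9 coding region into overlapping N- and C-terminal matches, but it is a single continuous open reading frame. At its C terminus the nuclease is fused to a bipartite nuclear localization signal and a 3xFLAG epitope, followed by a P2A peptide and EGFP. Ribosomal skipping at P2A yields the tagged nuclease and free EGFP from one transcript, so green fluorescence marks transfected, expressing cells. Transcription in human cells is driven by the CMV immediate-early enhancer and promoter and terminated by the bGH polyadenylation signal. A T7 promoter placed just upstream of the coding sequence also permits transcription by T7 RNA polymerase, for example in vitro. No guide RNA cassette is annotated, so a guide would have to be supplied separately. The plasmid is suited to testing this variant's genome-editing activity and targeting range in human cells.
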