Features (pLannotate 1.2.2; 18 found; start..end, strand, type, name):
    261..849     -  rep_origin     ori: high-copy-number ColE1/pMB1/pBR322/pUC origin of replication
   1020..1880    -  CDS            AmpR: β-lactamase; bla; confers resistance to ampicillin, carbenicillin, and related antibiotics
   1881..1985    -  promoter       AmpR promoter: bla
   2056..2100    -  misc_feature   bom (fragment): basis of mobility region from pBR322
   2255..2634    +  enhancer       CMV enhancer: human cytomegalovirus immediate early enhancer
   2635..2838    +  promoter       CMV promoter: human cytomegalovirus (CMV) immediate early promoter
   2880..2898    +  promoter       T7 promoter: promoter for bacteriophage T7 RNA polymerase
   2912..4630    +  CDS            Cas9(N): N-terminal portion of Streptococcus pyogenes Cas9 (Zetsche et al., 2015)
   4517..7015    +  CDS            Cas9(C): C-terminal portion of Streptococcus pyogenes Cas9 (Zetsche et al., 2015)
   7103..7168    +  CDS            3xFLAG: three tandem FLAG® epitope tags, followed by an enterokinase cleavage site
   7244..7960    +  CDS            EGFP: EGFP is a basic (constitutively fluorescent) green fluorescent protein published in 1996, derived from Aequorea victoria. It is reported to be a rapidly-maturing weak dimer with moderate acid sensitivity.
   8015..8239    +  polyA_signal   bGH poly(A) signal: bovine growth hormone polyadenylation signal
   8243..8264    +  promoter       SV40 promoter (fragment): SV40 enhancer and early promoter
   8269..8285    +  misc_feature   MCS (fragment): pBluescript multiple cloning site
   8334..8350    -  protein_bind   lac operator: The lac repressor binds to the lac operator to inhibit transcription in E. coli. This inhibition can be relieved by adding lactose or isopropyl-β-D-thiogalactopyranoside (IPTG). lac repressor encoded by lacI
   8358..8388    -  promoter       lac promoter: promoter for the E. coli lac operon
   8403..8424    -  protein_bind   CAP binding site: CAP binding activates transcription in the presence of cAMP. E. coli catabolite activator protein
   8437..78      -  CDS            lacI (fragment) (across the origin): lac repressor; lacI; The lac repressor binds to the lac operator to inhibit transcription in E. coli. This inhibition can be relieved by adding lactose or isopropyl-β-D-thiogalactopyranoside (IPTG).
>Addgene plasmid #223094 | pCMV-T7-SpCas9(LWRYEK)-P2A-EGFP (RAS2986) | addgene full sequence | sequence record 447661 | Addgene NGS Result
CAGTCGGGAAACCTGTCGTGCCAGCTGCATTAATGAATCGGCCAACGCGCGGGGAGAGGCGGTTTGCGTA
TTGGGCGCTCTTCCGCTTCCTCGCTCACTGACTCGCTGCGCTCGGTCGTTCGGCTGCGGCGAGCGGTATC
AGCTCACTCAAAGGCGGTAATACGGTTATCCACAGAATCAGGGGATAACGCAGGAAAGAACATGTGAGCA
AAAGGCCAGCAAAAGGCCAGGAACCGTAAAAAGGCCGCGTTGCTGGCGTTTTTCCATAGGCTCCGCCCCC
CTGACGAGCATCACAAAAATCGACGCTCAAGTCAGAGGTGGCGAAACCCGACAGGACTATAAAGATACCA
GGCGTTTCCCCCTGGAAGCTCCCTCGTGCGCTCTCCTGTTCCGACCCTGCCGCTTACCGGATACCTGTCC
GCCTTTCTCCCTTCGGGAAGCGTGGCGCTTTCTCATAGCTCACGCTGTAGGTATCTCAGTTCGGTGTAGG
TCGTTCGCTCCAAGCTGGGCTGTGTGCACGAACCCCCCGTTCAGCCCGACCGCTGCGCCTTATCCGGTAA
CTATCGTCTTGAGTCCAACCCGGTAAGACACGACTTATCGCCACTGGCAGCAGCCACTGGTAACAGGATT
AGCAGAGCGAGGTATGTAGGCGGTGCTACAGAGTTCTTGAAGTGGTGGCCTAACTACGGCTACACTAGAA
GAACAGTATTTGGTATCTGCGCTCTGCTGAAGCCAGTTACCTTCGGAAAAAGAGTTGGTAGCTCTTGATC
CGGCAAACAAACCACCGCTGGTAGCGGTGGTTTTTTTGTTTGCAAGCAGCAGATTACGCGCAGAAAAAAA
GGATCTCAAGAAGATCCTTTGATCTTTTCTACGGGGTCTGACGCTCAGTGGAACGAAAACTCACGTTAAG
GGATTTTGGTCATGAGATTATCAAAAAGGATCTTCACCTAGATCCTTTTAAATTAAAAATGAAGTTTTAA
ATCAATCTAAAGTATATATGAGTAAACTTGGTCTGACAGTTACCAATGCTTAATCAGTGAGGCACCTATC
TCAGCGATCTGTCTATTTCGTTCATCCATAGTTGCCTGACTCCCCGTCGTGTAGATAACTACGATACGGG
AGGGCTTACCATCTGGCCCCAGTGCTGCAATGATACCGCGAGACCCACGCTCACCGGCTCCAGATTTATC
AGCAATAAACCAGCCAGCCGGAAGGGCCGAGCGCAGAAGTGGTCCTGCAACTTTATCCGCCTCCATCCAG
TCTATTAATTGTTGCCGGGAAGCTAGAGTAAGTAGTTCGCCAGTTAATAGTTTGCGCAACGTTGTTGCCA
TTGCTACAGGCATCGTGGTGTCACGCTCGTCGTTTGGTATGGCTTCATTCAGCTCCGGTTCCCAACGATC
AAGGCGAGTTACATGATCCCCCATGTTGTGCAAAAAAGCGGTTAGCTCCTTCGGTCCTCCGATCGTTGTC
AGAAGTAAGTTGGCCGCAGTGTTATCACTCATGGTTATGGCAGCACTGCATAATTCTCTTACTGTCATGC
CATCCGTAAGATGCTTTTCTGTGACTGGTGAGTACTCAACCAAGTCATTCTGAGAATAGTGTATGCGGCG
ACCGAGTTGCTCTTGCCCGGCGTCAATACGGGATAATACCGCGCCACATAGCAGAACTTTAAAAGTGCTC
ATCATTGGAAAACGTTCTTCGGGGCGAAAACTCTCAAGGATCTTACCGCTGTTGAGATCCAGTTCGATGT
AACCCACTCGTGCACCCAACTGATCTTCAGCATCTTTTACTTTCACCAGCGTTTCTGGGTGAGCAAAAAC
AGGAAGGCAAAATGCCGCAAAAAAGGGAATAAGGGCGACACGGAAATGTTGAATACTCATACTCTTCCTT
TTTCAATATTATTGAAGCATTTATCAGGGTTATTGTCTCATGAGCGGATACATATTTGAATGTATTTAGA
AAAATAAACAAATAGGGGTTCCGCGCACATTTCCCCGAAAAGTGCCACCTGACGTCGACGGATCGGGAGA
TCGATCTCCCGATCCCCTAGGGTCGACTCTCAGTACAATCTGCTCTGATGCCGCATAGTTAAGCCAGTAT
CTGCTCCCTGCTTGTGTGTTGGAGGTCGCTGAGTAGTGCGCGAGCAAAATTTAAGCTACAACAAGGCAAG
GCTTGACCGACAATTGCATGAAGAATCTGCTTAGGGTTAGGCGTTTTGCGCTGCTTCGCGATGTACGGGC
CAGATATACGCGTTGACATTGATTATTGACTAGTTATTAATAGTAATCAATTACGGGGTCATTAGTTCAT
AGCCCATATATGGAGTTCCGCGTTACATAACTTACGGTAAATGGCCCGCCTGGCTGACCGCCCAACGACC
CCCGCCCATTGACGTCAATAATGACGTATGTTCCCATAGTAACGCCAATAGGGACTTTCCATTGACGTCA
ATGGGTGGAGTATTTACGGTAAACTGCCCACTTGGCAGTACATCAAGTGTATCATATGCCAAGTACGCCC
CCTATTGACGTCAATGACGGTAAATGGCCCGCCTGGCATTATGCCCAGTACATGACCTTATGGGACTTTC
CTACTTGGCAGTACATCTACGTATTAGTCATCGCTATTACCATGGTGATGCGGTTTTGGCAGTACATCAA
TGGGCGTGGATAGCGGTTTGACTCACGGGGATTTCCAAGTCTCCACCCCATTGACGTCAATGGGAGTTTG
TTTTGGCACCAAAATCAACGGGACTTTCCAAAATGTCGTAACAACTCCGCCCCATTGACGCAAATGGGCG
GTAGGCGTGTACGGTGGGAGGTCTATATAAGCAGAGCTGGTTTAGTGAACCGTCAGATCCGCTAGAGATC
CGCGGCCGCTAATACGACTCACTATAGGGAGAGCCGCCACCATGGACAAGAAGTACAGCATCGGCCTGGA
CATCGGCACCAACTCTGTGGGCTGGGCCGTGATCACCGACGAGTACAAGGTGCCCAGCAAGAAATTCAAG
GTGCTGGGCAACACCGACCGGCACAGCATCAAGAAGAACCTGATCGGAGCCCTGCTGTTCGACAGCGGCG
AAACAGCCGAGGCCACCCGGCTGAAGAGAACCGCCAGAAGAAGATACACCAGACGGAAGAACCGGATCTG
CTATCTGCAAGAGATCTTCAGCAACGAGATGGCCAAGGTGGACGACAGCTTCTTCCACAGACTGGAAGAG
TCCTTCCTGGTGGAAGAGGATAAGAAGCACGAGCGGCACCCCATCTTCGGCAACATCGTGGACGAGGTGG
CCTACCACGAGAAGTACCCCACCATCTACCACCTGAGAAAGAAACTGGTGGACAGCACCGACAAGGCCGA
CCTGCGGCTGATCTATCTGGCCCTGGCCCACATGATCAAGTTCCGGGGCCACTTCCTGATCGAGGGCGAC
CTGAACCCCGACAACAGCGACGTGGACAAGCTGTTCATCCAGCTGGTGCAGACCTACAACCAGCTGTTCG
AGGAAAACCCCATCAACGCCAGCGGCGTGGACGCCAAGGCCATCCTGTCTGCCAGACTGAGCAAGAGCAG
ACGGCTGGAAAATCTGATCGCCCAGCTGCCCGGCGAGAAGAAGAATGGCCTGTTCGGAAACCTGATTGCC
CTGAGCCTGGGCCTGACCCCCAACTTCAAGAGCAACTTCGACCTGGCCGAGGATGCCAAACTGCAGCTGA
GCAAGGACACCTACGACGACGACCTGGACAACCTGCTGGCCCAGATCGGCGACCAGTACGCCGACCTGTT
TCTGGCCGCCAAGAACCTGTCCGACGCCATCCTGCTGAGCGACATCCTGAGAGTGAACACCGAGATCACC
AAGGCCCCCCTGAGCGCCTCTATGATCAAGAGATACGACGAGCACCACCAGGACCTGACCCTGCTGAAAG
CTCTCGTGCGGCAGCAGCTGCCTGAGAAGTACAAAGAGATTTTCTTCGACCAGAGCAAGAACGGCTACGC
CGGCTACATTGACGGCGGAGCCAGCCAGGAAGAGTTCTACAAGTTCATCAAGCCCATCCTGGAAAAGATG
GACGGCACCGAGGAACTGCTCGTGAAGCTGAACAGAGAGGACCTGCTGCGGAAGCAGCGGACCTTCGACA
ACGGCAGCATCCCCCACCAGATCCACCTGGGAGAGCTGCACGCCATTCTGCGGCGGCAGGAAGATTTTTA
CCCATTCCTGAAGGACAACCGGGAAAAGATCGAGAAGATCCTGACCTTCCGCATCCCCTACTACGTGGGC
CCTCTGGCCAGGGGAAACAGCAGATTCGCCTGGATGACCAGAAAGAGCGAGGAAACCATCACCCCCTGGA
ACTTCGAGGAAGTGGTGGACAAGGGCGCTTCCGCCCAGAGCTTCATCGAGCGGATGACCAACTTCGATAA
GAACCTGCCCAACGAGAAGGTGCTGCCCAAGCACAGCCTGCTGTACGAGTACTTCACCGTGTATAACGAG
CTGACCAAAGTGAAATACGTGACCGAGGGAATGAGAAAGCCCGCCTTCCTGAGCGGCGAGCAGAAAAAGG
CCATCGTGGACCTGCTGTTCAAGACCAACCGGAAAGTGACCGTGAAGCAGCTGAAAGAGGACTACTTCAA
GAAAATCGAGTGCTTCGACTCCGTGGAAATCTCCGGCGTGGAAGATCGGTTCAACGCCTCCCTGGGCACA
TACCACGATCTGCTGAAAATTATCAAGGACAAGGACTTCCTGGACAATGAGGAAAACGAGGACATTCTGG
AAGATATCGTGCTGACCCTGACACTGTTTGAGGACAGAGAGATGATCGAGGAACGGCTGAAAACCTATGC
CCACCTGTTCGACGACAAAGTGATGAAGCAGCTGAAGCGGCGGAGATACACCGGCTGGGGCAGGCTGAGC
CGGAAGCTGATCAACGGCATCCGGGACAAGCAGTCCGGCAAGACAATCCTGGATTTCCTGAAGTCCGACG
GCTTCGCCAACAGAAACTTCATGCAGCTGATCCACGACGACAGCCTGACCTTTAAAGAGGACATCCAGAA
AGCCCAGGTGTCCGGCCAGGGCGATAGCCTGCACGAGCACATTGCCAATCTGGCCGGCAGCCCCGCCATT
AAGAAGGGCATCCTGCAGACAGTGAAGGTGGTGGACGAGCTCGTGAAAGTGATGGGCCGGCACAAGCCCG
AGAACATCGTGATCGAAATGGCCAGAGAGAACCAGACCACCCAGAAGGGACAGAAGAACAGCCGCGAGAG
AATGAAGCGGATCGAAGAGGGCATCAAAGAGCTGGGCAGCCAGATCCTGAAAGAACACCCCGTGGAAAAC
ACCCAGCTGCAGAACGAGAAGCTGTACCTGTACTACCTGCAGAATGGGCGGGATATGTACGTGGACCAGG
AACTGGACATCAACCGGCTGTCCGACTACGATGTGGACCATATCGTGCCTCAGAGCTTTCTGAAGGACGA
CTCCATCGACAACAAGGTGCTGACCAGAAGCGACAAGAACCGGGGCAAGAGCGACAACGTGCCCTCCGAA
GAGGTCGTGAAGAAGATGAAGAACTACTGGCGGCAGCTGCTGAACGCCAAGCTGATTACCCAGAGAAAGT
TCGACAATCTGACCAAGGCCGAGAGAGGCGGCCTGAGCGAACTGGATAAGGCCGGCTTCATCAAGAGACA
GCTGGTGGAAACCCGGCAGATCACAAAGCACGTGGCACAGATCCTGGACTCCCGGATGAACACTAAGTAC
GACGAGAATGACAAGCTGATCCGGGAAGTGAAAGTGATCACCCTGAAGTCCAAGCTGGTGTCCGATTTCC
GGAAGGATTTCCAGTTTTACAAAGTGCGCGAGATCAACAACTACCACCACGCCCACGACGCCTACCTGAA
CGCCGTCGTGGGAACCGCCCTGATCAAAAAGTACCCTAAGCTGGAAAGCGAGTTCGTGTACGGCGACTAC
AAGGTGTACGACGTGCGGAAGATGATCGCCAAGAGCGAGCAGGAAATCGGCAAGGCTACCGCCAAGTACT
TCTTCTACAGCAACATCATGAACTTTTTCAAGACCGAGATTACCCTGGCCAACGGCGAGATCCGGAAGCG
GCCTCTGATCGAGACAAACGGCGAAACCGGGGAGATCGTGTGGGATAAGGGCCGGGATTTTGCCACCGTG
CGGAAAGTGCTGAGCATGCCCCAAGTGAATATCGTGAAAAAGACCGAGGTGCAGACAGGCGGCTTCAGCA
AAGAGTCTATCCTGCCCAAGAGGAACAGCGATAAGCTGATCGCCAGAAAGAAGGACTGGGACCCTAAGAA
GTACGGCGGCTTCCTGTGGCCCACCGTGGCCTATTCTGTGCTGGTGGTGGCCAAAGTGGAAAAGGGCAAG
TCCAAGAAACTGAAGAGTGTGAAAGAGCTGCTGGGGATCACCATCATGGAAAGAAGCAGCTTCGAGAAGA
ATCCCATCGACTTTCTGGAAGCCAAGGGCTACAAAGAAGTGAAAAAGGACCTGATCATCAAGCTGCCTAA
GTACTCCCTGTTCGAGCTGGAAAACGGCCGGAAGAGAATGCTGGCCTCTGCCAGATACCTGCAGAAGGGA
AACGAACTGGCCCTGCCCTCCAAATATGTGAACTTCCTGTACCTGGCCAGCCACTATGAGAAGCTGAAGG
GCTCCCCCGAGGATAATGAGCAGAAACAGCTGTTTGTGGAACAGCACAAGCACTACCTGGACGAGATCAT
CGAGCAGATCAGCGAGTTCTCCAAGAGAGTGATCCTGGCCGACGCTAATCTGGACAAAGTGCTGTCCGCC
TACAACAAGCACCGGGATAAGCCCATCAGAGAGCAGGCCGAGAATATCATCCACCTGTTTACCCTGACCA
ATCTGGGAGCCCCTGCCGCCTTCAAGTACTTTGACACCACCATCGACCGGAAGGAGTACAAGAGCACCAA
AGAGGTGCTGGACGCCACCCTGATCCACCAGAGCATCACCGGCCTGTACGAGACACGGATCGACCTGTCT
CAGCTGGGAGGCGACGGATCCGGCGGAGGCGGAAGCGGGAAAAGAACCGCCGACGGCAGCGAATTCGAGC
CCAAGAAGAAGAGGAAAGTCTCGAGCGGAGGCGACTACAAAGACCATGACGGTGATTATAAAGATCATGA
CATCGATTACAAGGATGACGATGACAAGGGAGGCGGTGGAAGCGGCGCAACAAACTTCTCTCTGCTGAAA
CAAGCCGGAGATGTCGAAGAGAATCCTGGACCGATGGTGAGCAAGGGCGAGGAGCTGTTCACCGGGGTGG
TGCCCATCCTGGTCGAGCTGGACGGCGACGTAAACGGCCACAAGTTCAGCGTGTCCGGCGAGGGCGAGGG
CGATGCCACCTACGGCAAGCTGACCCTGAAGTTCATCTGCACCACCGGCAAGCTGCCCGTGCCCTGGCCC
ACCCTCGTGACCACCCTGACCTACGGCGTGCAGTGCTTCAGCCGCTACCCCGACCACATGAAGCAGCACG
ACTTCTTCAAGTCCGCCATGCCCGAAGGCTACGTCCAGGAGCGCACCATCTTCTTCAAGGACGACGGCAA
CTACAAGACCCGCGCCGAGGTGAAGTTCGAGGGCGACACCCTGGTGAACCGCATCGAGCTGAAGGGCATC
GACTTCAAGGAGGACGGCAACATCCTGGGGCACAAGCTGGAGTACAACTACAACAGCCACAACGTCTATA
TCATGGCCGACAAGCAGAAGAACGGCATCAAGGTGAACTTCAAGATCCGCCACAACATCGAGGACGGCAG
CGTGCAGCTCGCCGACCACTACCAGCAGAACACCCCCATCGGCGACGGCCCCGTGCTGCTGCCCGACAAC
CACTACCTGAGCACCCAGTCCGCCCTGAGCAAAGACCCCAACGAGAAGCGCGATCACATGGTCCTGCTGG
AGTTCGTGACCGCCGCCGGGATCACTCTCGGCATGGACGAGCTGTACAAGTGACCGGTCATCATCACCAT
CACCATTGAGTTTAAACCCGCTGATCAGCCTCGACTGTGCCTTCTAGTTGCCAGCCATCTGTTGTTTGCC
CCTCCCCCGTGCCTTCCTTGACCCTGGAAGGTGCCACTCCCACTGTCCTTTCCTAATAAAATGAGGAAAT
TGCATCGCATTGTCTGAGTAGGTGTCATTCTATTCTGGGGGGTGGGGTGGGGCAGGACAGCAAGGGGGAG
GATTGGGAAGACAATAGCAGGCATGCTGGGGATGCGGTGGGCTCTATGGCTTCTGAGGCGGAAAGAACCA
GCTGGGGCTCGATACCGTCGACCTCTAGCTAGAGCTTGGCGTAATCATGGTCATAGCTGTTTCCTGTGTG
AAATTGTTATCCGCTCACAATTCCACACAACATACGAGCCGGAAGCATAAAGTGTAAAGCCTAGGGTGCC
TAATGAGTGAGCTAACTCACATTAATTGCGTTGCGCTCACTGCCCGCTTTC
